LOCUS       Exported 3483 bp ds-DNA circular SYN 12-MAY-2021
DEFINITION  Crispr repair template: add insertion site specific homology arms by
            PCR before insertion.
ACCESSION   .
VERSION     .
KEYWORDS    pJW2088
SOURCE      synthetic DNA construct
  ORGANISM  synthetic DNA construct
REFERENCE   1 (bases 1 to 3483)
  AUTHORS   Ashley G, Duong T, Levenson MT, Martinez MAQ, Johnsen LC, Hibshman
            JD, Saeger HN, Palmisano NJ, Doonan R, Martinez-Mendez R, Davidson
            B, Zhang W, Ragle JM, Medwig-Kinney TN, Sirota SS, Goldstein B,
            Matus DQ, Dickinson DJ, Reiner DJ, Ward JD
  TITLE     An expanded auxin-inducible degron toolkit for Caenorhabditis
            elegans
  JOURNAL   Genetics, 2021
REFERENCE   2 (bases 1 to 3483)
  AUTHORS   .
  TITLE     Direct Submission
  JOURNAL   Exported May 12, 2021 from SnapGene Server 1.1.58
            http://www.snapgene.com
FEATURES             Location/Qualifiers
     source          1..3483
                     /organism="synthetic DNA construct"
                     /mol_type="other DNA"
     primer_bind     54..76
                     /label=M13/pUC Forward
                     /note="In lacZ gene"
     primer_bind     68..85
                     /label=M13 Forward
                     /note="In lacZ gene. Also called M13-F20 or M13 (-21)
                     Forward"
     primer_bind     69..85
                     /label=M13 fwd
                     /note="common sequencing primer, one of multiple similar
                     variants"
     CDS             1071..1091
                     /codon_start=1
                     /product="tobacco etch virus (TEV) protease recognition and
                     cleavage site"
                     /label=TEV site
                     /translation="ENLYFQS"
     CDS             1137..1202
                     /codon_start=1
                     /product="three tandem FLAG(R) epitope tags, followed by an
                     enterokinase cleavage site"
                     /label=3xFLAG
                     /translation="DYKDHDGDYKDHDIDYKDDDDK"
     primer_bind     complement(1256..1275)
                     /label=T7
                     /note="T7 promoter, forward primer"
     promoter        complement(1257..1275)
                     /label=T7 promoter
                     /note="promoter for bacteriophage T7 RNA polymerase"
     primer_bind     complement(1280..1296)
                     /label=M13 rev
                     /note="common sequencing primer, one of multiple similar
                     variants"
     primer_bind     complement(1280..1296)
                     /label=M13 Reverse
                     /note="In lacZ gene. Also called M13-rev"
     primer_bind     complement(1398..1417)
                     /label=pENTR-R
                     /note="pENTR vectors, reverse primer"
     CDS             1409..2218
                     /codon_start=1
                     /gene="aph(3')-Ia"
                     /product="aminoglycoside phosphotransferase"
                     /label=KanR
                     /note="confers resistance to kanamycin in bacteria or G418
                     (Geneticin(R)) in eukaryotes"
                     /translation="MSHIQRETSRPRLNSNMDADLYGYKWARDNVGQSGATIYRLYGKP
                     DAPELFLKHGKGSVANDVTDEMVRLNWLTEFMPLPTIKHFIRTPDDAWLLTTAIPGKTA
                     FQVLEEYPDSGENIVDALAVFLRRLHSIPVCNCPFNSDRVFRLAQAQSRMNNGLVDASD
                     FDDERNGWPVEQVWKEMHKLLPFSPDSVVTHGDFSLDNLIFDEGKLIGCIDVGRVGIAD
                     RYQDLAILWNCLGEFSPSLQKRLFQKYGIDNPDMNKLQFHLMLDEFF"
     primer_bind     complement(1476..1495)
                     /label=Kan-R
                     /note="Kanamycin resistance gene, reverse primer"
     rep_origin      2365..2953
                     /direction=RIGHT
                     /label=ori
                     /note="high-copy-number ColE1/pMB1/pBR322/pUC origin of
                     replication"
     primer_bind     2854..2873
                     /label=pBR322ori-F
                     /note="pBR322 origin, forward primer"
     primer_bind     3107..3124
                     /label=L4440
                     /note="L4440 vector, forward primer"
     terminator      3283..3310
                     /label=rrnB T2 terminator
                     /note="transcription terminator T2 from the E. coli rrnB
                     gene"
     terminator      3402..5
                     /gene="Escherichia coli rrnB"
                     /label=rrnB T1 terminator
                     /note="transcription terminator T1 from the E. coli rrnB
                     gene"
ORIGIN
        1 atttgatgcc tggcagttcc ctactctcgc gttaacgcta gcatggatgt tttcccagtc
       61 acgacgttgt aaaacgacgg ccagtcttaa gctcgggccc cggtggcggt ggatcgggag
      121 gaggaggttc gggtggcgga ggcagtggag gtggcggaag tggcggcggt ggttcaggag
      181 gaggcggatc catgagtaaa ggagaagaat tgttcactgg agttgtccca atcctcgtcg
      241 agctcgacgg agacgtcaac ggacacaagt tctccgtctc cggagaggga gagggagacg
      301 ccacctacgg aaagctcacc ctcaagttca tctgcaccac cggaaagctc ccagtcccat
      361 ggccaaccct cgtcaccacc ttctgctacg gagtccaatg cttctcccgt tacccagacc
      421 acatgaagcg tcacgacttc ttcaagtccg ccatgccaga gggatacgtc caagagcgta
      481 ccatcttctt caaggtaagt ttaaacatat atatactaac tactgattat ttaaattttc
      541 aggacgacgg aaactacaag acccgtgccg aggtcaagtt cgagggagac accctcgtca
      601 accgtatcga gctcaaggta agtttaaaca gttcggtact aactaaccat acatatttaa
      661 attttcaggg aatcgacttc aaggaggacg gaaacatcct cggacacaag ctcgagtaca
      721 actacaactc ccacaacgtc tacatcatgg ccgacaagca aaagaacgga atcaaggtca
      781 acttcaaggt aagtttaaac atgattttac taactaacta atctgattta aattttcaga
      841 tccgtcacaa catcgaggac ggatccgtcc aactcgccga ccactaccaa caaaacaccc
      901 caatcggaga cggaccagtc ctcctcccag acaaccacta cctctccacc caatccgccc
      961 tctccaagga cccaaacgag aagcgtgacc acatggtcct cctcgagttc gtcaccgccg
     1021 ccggaatcac ccacggaatg gacgagctct acaagggcgg cagcggagga gagaatctgt
     1081 actttcaatc cggatccgga ggtggcgggg gtggtggcgg ttctggctca ggatctgact
     1141 acaaagacca tgacggtgat tataaagatc atgatatcga ttacaaggat gacgatgaca
     1201 agggagcatc gggagcctca ggagcatcgt ccggaggcgc catccagctg atatccccta
     1261 tagtgagtcg tattacatgg tcatagctgt ttcctggcag ctctggcccg tgtctcaaaa
     1321 tctctgatgt tacattgcac aagataaaaa tatatcatca tgaacaataa aactgtctgc
     1381 ttacataaac agtaatacaa ggggtgttat gagccatatt caacgggaaa cgtcgaggcc
     1441 gcgattaaat tccaacatgg atgctgattt atatgggtat aaatgggctc gcgataatgt
     1501 cgggcaatca ggtgcgacaa tctatcgctt gtatgggaag cccgatgcgc cagagttgtt
     1561 tctgaaacat ggcaaaggta gcgttgccaa tgatgttaca gatgagatgg tcagactaaa
     1621 ctggctgacg gaatttatgc ctcttccgac catcaagcat tttatccgta ctcctgatga
     1681 tgcatggtta ctcaccactg cgatccccgg aaaaacagca ttccaggtat tagaagaata
     1741 tcctgattca ggtgaaaata ttgttgatgc gctggcagtg ttcctgcgcc ggttgcattc
     1801 gattcctgtt tgtaattgtc cttttaacag cgatcgcgta tttcgtctcg ctcaggcgca
     1861 atcacgaatg aataacggtt tggttgatgc gagtgatttt gatgacgagc gtaatggctg
     1921 gcctgttgaa caagtctgga aagaaatgca taaacttttg ccattctcac cggattcagt
     1981 cgtcactcat ggtgatttct cacttgataa ccttattttt gacgagggga aattaatagg
     2041 ttgtattgat gttggacgag tcggaatcgc agaccgatac caggatcttg ccatcctatg
     2101 gaactgcctc ggtgagtttt ctccttcatt acagaaacgg ctttttcaaa aatatggtat
     2161 tgataatcct gatatgaata aattgcagtt tcatttgatg ctcgatgagt ttttctaatc
     2221 agaattggtt aattggttgt aacactggca gagcattacg ctgacttgac gggacggcgc
     2281 aagctcatga ccaaaatccc ttaacgtgag ttacgcgtcg ttccactgag cgtcagaccc
     2341 cgtagaaaag atcaaaggat cttcttgaga tccttttttt ctgcgcgtaa tctgctgctt
     2401 gcaaacaaaa aaaccaccgc taccagcggt ggtttgtttg ccggatcaag agctaccaac
     2461 tctttttccg aaggtaactg gcttcagcag agcgcagata ccaaatactg ttcttctagt
     2521 gtagccgtag ttaggccacc acttcaagaa ctctgtagca ccgcctacat acctcgctct
     2581 gctaatcctg ttaccagtgg ctgctgccag tggcgataag tcgtgtctta ccgggttgga
     2641 ctcaagacga tagttaccgg ataaggcgca gcggtcgggc tgaacggggg gttcgtgcac
     2701 acagcccagc ttggagcgaa cgacctacac cgaactgaga tacctacagc gtgagctatg
     2761 agaaagcgcc acgcttcccg aagggagaaa ggcggacagg tatccggtaa gcggcagggt
     2821 cggaacagga gagcgcacga gggagcttcc agggggaaac gcctggtatc tttatagtcc
     2881 tgtcgggttt cgccacctct gacttgagcg tcgatttttg tgatgctcgt caggggggcg
     2941 gagcctatgg aaaaacgcca gcaacgcggc ctttttacgg ttcctggcct tttgctggcc
     3001 ttttgctcac atgttctttc ctgcgttatc ccctgattct gtggataacc gtattaccgc
     3061 ctttgagtga gctgataccg ctcgccgcag ccgaacgacc gagcgcagcg agtcagtgag
     3121 cgaggaagcg gaagagcgcc caatacgcaa accgcctctc cccgcgcgtt ggccgattca
     3181 ttaatgcagc tggcacgaca ggtttcccga ctggaaagcg ggcagtgagc gcaacgcaat
     3241 taatacgcgt accgctagcc aggaagagtt tgtagaaacg caaaaaggcc atccgtcagg
     3301 atggccttct gcttagtttg atgcctggca gtttatggcg ggcgtcctgc ccgccaccct
     3361 ccgggccgtt gcttcacaac gttcaaatcc gctcccggcg gatttgtcct actcaggaga
     3421 gcgttcaccg acaaacaaca gataaaacga aaggcccagt cttccgactg agcctttcgt
     3481 ttt
//
